>Addgene plasmid #218204 | pCM0-054 | addgene full sequence | sequence record 434874 | Addgene NGS Result
CTTCACCTAGATCCTTTTAAATTAAAAATGAAGTTTTAAATCAATCTAAAGTATATATGAGTAAACTTGG
TCTGACAGTTATTTGCCGACTACCTTGGTGATCTCGCCTTTTACGTAATGGACAAATTCTTCCAACTGAT
CTGCGCGCGAGGCCAAGCGATCTTCTTCTTGTCCAAGATAAGCCTGTCTAGCTTCAAGTATGACGGGCTG
ATACTGGGCCGGCAGGCGCTCCATTGCCCAGTCGGCAGCGACATCCTTCGGCGCGATTTTGCCGGTTACT
GCGCTGTACCAAATGCGGGACAACGTAAGCACTACATTTCGCTCATCGCCAGCCCAGTCGGGCGGCGAGT
TCCATAGCGTTAAGGTTTCATTTAGCGCCTCAAATAGATCCTGTTCAGGAACCGGATCAAAGAGTTCCTC
CGCCGCTGGACCTACCAAGGCAACGCTATGTTCTCTTGCTTTTGTCAGCAAGATAGCCAGATCAATGTCG
ATCGTGGCTGGCTCGAAGATACCTGCAAGAATGTCATTGCGCTGCCATTCTCCAAATTGCAGTTCGCGCT
TAGCTGGATAACGCCACGGAATGATGTCGTCGTGCACAACAATGGTGACTTCTACAGCGCGGAGAATCTC
GCTCTCTCCAGGGGAAGCCGAAGTTTCCAAAAGGTCGTTGATCAAAGCTCGCCGCGTTGTTTCATCAAGC
CTTACGGTCACCGTAACCAGCAAATCAATATCGCTGTGTGGCTTCAGGCCGCCATCCACTGCGGAGCCGT
ACAAATGTACGGCCAGCAACGTCGGTTCGAGATGGCGCTCGATGACGCCAACTACCTCTGATAGTTGAGT
CGATACTTCGGCGATCACCGCTTCCCTCATGATGTTTAACTTTGTTTTAGGGCGACTGCCCTGCTGCGTA
ACATCGTTGCTGCTCCATAACATCAAACATCGACCCACGGCGTAACGCGCTTGCTGCTTGGATGCCCGAG
GCATAGACTGTACCCCAAAAAAAAACAGTCATAACAAGCCATGAAAACCGCCACTGCGCCGTTACCACCG
CTGCGTTCGGTCAAGGTTCTGGACCAGTTGCGTGAGCGCATACTCTTCCTTTTTCAATATTATTGAAGCA
TTTATCAGGGTTATTGTCTCATGAGCGGATACATATTTGAATGTATTTAGAAAAATAAACAAATAGGGGT
TCCGCGCACATTTCCCCGAAAAGTGCCACCTGACGTCTAAGAAACCATTATTATCATGACATTAACCTAT
AAAAATAGGCGTATCACGAGGCCCTTTCGTCCACTGAAGAGCCACTTCGTGGTCTCACATTCCCACCTTG
CGCTTCTTCTTGGGCATGGTGAGACCACAGAGTGATTAATGAATCGGCCAACGCGCGGGGAGAGGCGGTT
TGCGTATTGGGCGCTCTTCCGCTTCCTCGCTCACTGACTCGCTGCGCTCGGTCGTTCGGCTGCGGCGAGC
GGTATCAGCTCACTCAAAGGCGGTAATACGGTTATCCACAGAATCAGGGGATAACGCAGGAAAGAACATG
TGAGCAAAAGGCCAGCAAAAGGCCAGGAACCGTAAAAAGGCCGCGTTGCTGGCGTTTTTCCATAGGCTCC
GCCCCCCTGACGAGCATCACAAAAATCGACGCTCAAGTCAGAGGTGGCGAAACCCGACAGGACTATAAAG
ATACCAGGCGTTTCCCCCTGGAAGCTCCCTCGTGCGCTCTCCTGTTCCGACCCTGCCGCTTACCGGATAC
CTGTCCGCCTTTCTCCCTTCGGGAAGCGTGGCGCTTTCTCATAGCTCACGCTGTAGGTATCTCAGTTCGG
TGTAGGTCGTTCGCTCCAAGCTGGGCTGTGTGCACGAACCCCCCGTTCAGCCCGACCGCTGCGCCTTATC
CGGTAACTATCGTCTTGAGTCCAACCCGGTAAGACACGACTTATCGCCACTGGCAGCAGCCACTGGTAAC
AGGATTAGCAGAGCGAGGTATGTAGGCGGTGCTACAGAGTTCTTGAAGTGGTGGCCTAACTACGGCTACA
CTAGAAGAACAGTATTTGGTATCTGCGCTCTGCTGAAGCCAGTTACCTTCGGAAAAAGAGTTGGTAGCTC
TTGATCCGGCAAACAAACCACCGCTGGTAGCGGTGGTTTTTTTGTTTGCAAGCAGCAGATTACGCGCAGA
AAAAAAGGATCTCAAGAAGATCCTTTGATCTTTTCTACGGGGTCTGACGCTCAGTGGAACGAAAACTCAC
GTTAAGGGATTTTGGTCATGAGATTATCAAAAAGGAT
Features (pLannotate 1.2.2; 6 found; start..end, strand, type, name):
     82..870     -  CDS            aadA: S3AD_ECOLX - Experimental evidence at protein level: Swiss-Prot protein existence level 1. Mediates bacterial resistance to the antibiotics streptomycin and spectinomycin. From Escherichia coli.
    877..933     -  CDS            GmR (fragment): gentamycin acetyltransferase; aacC1; confers resistance to gentamycin
   1021..1101    +  CDS            int (fragment): INT2_ECOLX - Protein inferred from homology: Swiss-Prot protein existence level 3. Putative integrase believed to be involved in the insertion of antibiotic resistance genes into plasmids and transposons. From Escherichia coli.
   1092..1196    -  promoter       AmpR promoter: bla
   1365..1414    -  CDS            lacI (fragment): lac repressor; lacI; The lac repressor binds to the lac operator to inhibit transcription in E. coli. This inhibition can be relieved by adding lactose or isopropyl-β-D-thiogalactopyranoside (IPTG).
   1597..2185    -  rep_origin     ori: high-copy-number ColE1/pMB1/pBR322/pUC origin of replication
