[The description below was written by a language model from this plasmid's Addgene catalogue record and pLannotate feature annotations shown in this document.]
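Description:
pCM0-054 is a Level 0 Modular Cloning (MoClo) part plasmid built on the pAGM1276 acceptor backbone and classed as a synthetic biology vector. It carries a short synthetic insert of about 32 bp encoding the nuclear localisation signal of Simian virus 40, installed by Golden Gate cloning. The part occupies MoClo position B2 and can be released by BsaI digestion, so it can be combined in a defined order with other standardised parts (promoters, coding sequences, tags, terminators) when assembling higher-level transcription units. Fused to a protein of interest, the SV40 NLS directs that protein to the nucleus. The plasmid contains no eukaryotic promoter or expression cassette of its own and serves only as a donor of this targeting module.

The plasmid is small, roughly 2.3 kb, and is maintained in E. coli at high copy from a ColE1/pUC-type origin. Selection is with spectinomycin, conferred by the aadA aminoglycoside adenylyltransferase gene. An AmpR (bla) promoter is annotated on the same strand a short distance upstream of aadA and may contribute to its expression. The other annotated features are short fragments of a gentamicin acetyltransferase gene, an integron-type integrase and lacI. These are best read as non-functional remnants of the resistance cassette and backbone history. The NLS insert is too short to have been picked up by the automated annotation, so it does not appear in the feature table.

According to the depositor, the part originates from the MoClo toolkit for Chlamydomonas reinhardtii and is also included in a modular toolkit for recombinant protein production in Leishmania tarentolae.
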