Addgene plasmid #218204: pCM0-054
Purpose: SV40 NLS for protein targeting to nucleus
Depositing lab: Michael Schroda. Depositing organization: Rheinland-Pfälzische Technische Universität Kaiserslautern. Publication: A Modular Cloning Toolkit for the production of recombinant proteins in Leishmania tarentolae. Hieronimus K, Donauer T, Klein J, Hinkel B, Spanle JV, Probst A, Niemeyer J, Kibrom S, Kiefer AM, Schneider L, Husemann B, Bischoff E, Mohring S, Bayer N, Klein D, Engels A, Ziehmer BG, Stiebeta J, Moroka P, Schroda M, Deponte M. Microb Cell. 2024 Apr 30;11:128-142. doi: 10.15698/mic2024.04.821. eCollection 2024. PubMed 38799406.
Backbone
  Vector backbone: pAGM1276
  Backbone manufacturer: Sylvestre Marillonnet (Addgene plasmid #47986)
  Backbone size w/o insert (bp): 2845
  Total vector size (bp): 2275
  Vector type: Synthetic Biology
Growth in bacteria
  Bacterial resistance: Spectinomycin, 50 μg/mL
  Growth temperature: 37°C
  Growth strain: DH5alpha
  Copy number: High Copy
Gene/Insert
  Gene/Insert name: SV40 NLS
  Species: Synthetic; Simian virus 40
  Insert size (bp): 32
  Cloning method: Golden Gate
  Sequencing primers: 5′ CAATACGCAAACCGCCTCTCC; 3′ AATAGGCGTATCACGAGGC
Terms and licenses: Academic/Nonprofit Terms; Industry Terms: Not Available to Industry
Depositor comments: Level 0 MoClo Part Position B2, insert can be released via BsaI digest# Plasmid used in the MoClo toolkit for Chlamydomonas reinhardtii from Crozet et al. (2018)
How to cite: pCM0-054 was a gift from Michael Schroda (Addgene plasmid # 218204 ; http://n2t.net/addgene:218204 ; RRID:Addgene_218204)
